>Addgene plasmid #54113 | mEmerald-H2B-C-22 | depositor partial sequence | sequence record 84284 | insert sequence
CAGATCCGCTAGCGCTACCGGTCGCCACCATGGTGAGCAAGGGCGAGGAGCTGTTCACCGGGGTGGTGCC
CATCCTGGTCGAGCTGGACGGCGACGTAAACGGCCACAAGTTCAGCGTGTCCGGCGAGGGCGAGGGCGAT
GCCACCTACGGCAAGCTGACCCTGAAGTTCATCTGCACCACCGGCAAGCTGCCCGTGCCCTGGCCCACCC
TCGTGACCACCTTGACCTACGGCGTGCAGTGCTTCGCCCGCTACCCCGACCACATGAAGCAGCACGACTT
CTTCAAGTCCGCCATGCCCGAAGGCTACGTCCAGGAGCGCACCATCTTCTTCAAGGACGACGGCAACTAC
AAGACCCGCGCCGAGGTGAAGTTCGAGGGCGACACCCTGGTGAACCGCATCGAGCTGAAGGGCATCGACT
TCAAGGAGGACGGCAACATCCTGGGGCACAAGCTGGAGTACAACTACAACAGCCACAAGGTCTATATCAC
CGCCGACAAGCAGAAGAACGGCATCAAGGTGAACTTCAAGACCCGCCACAACATCGAGGACGGCAGCGTG
CAGCTCGCCGACCACTACCAGCAGAACACCCCCATCGGCGACGGCCCCGTGCTGCTGCCCGACAACCACT
ACCTGAGCACCCAGTCCAAGCTGAGCAAAGACCCCAACGAGAAGCGCGATCACATGGTCCTGCTGGAGTT
CGTGACCGCCGCCGGGATCACTCTCGGCATGGACGAGCTGTACAAGTCCGGACTCAGATCTCGAGAGTCG
TCCGGTCGCAGCGGCTCCGGCATAAGTAGCGCATCTGGTTCCCCAGAGCCAGCGAAGTCTGCTCCCGCCC
CGAAAAAGGGCTCCAAGAAGGCGGTGACTAAGGCGCAGAAGAAAGGCGGCAAGAAGCGCAAGCGCAGCCG
CAAGGAGAGCTATTCCATCTATGTGTACAAGGTTCTGAAGCAGGTCCACCCTGACACCGGCATTTCGTCC
AAGGCCATGGGCATCATGAATTCGTTTGTGAACGACATTTTCGAGCGCATCGCAGGTGAGGCTTCCCGCC
TGGCGCATTACAACAAGCGCTCGACCATCACCTCCAGGGAGATCCAGACGGCCGTGCGCCTGCTGCTGCC
TGGGGAGTTGGCCAAGCACGCCGTGTCCGAGGGTACTAAGGCCATCACCAAGTACACCAGCGCTAAGTAA
GGATCCACCGGATCTAGATAACTGATCATA
