>Addgene plasmid #54113 | mEmerald-H2B-C-22 | addgene partial sequence | sequence record 89774 | EGFP-C 5'-CATGGTCCTGCTGGAGTTCGTG-3'
GAGCTGTACAAGTCCGGACTCAGATCTCGAGAGTCGTCCGGTCGCAGCGGCTCCGGCATAAGTAGCGCAT
CTGGTTCCCCAGAGCCAGCGAAGTCTGCTCCCGCCCCGAAAAAGGGCTCCAAGAAGGCGGTGACTAAGGC
GCAGAAGAAAGGCGGCAAGAAGCGCAAGCGCAGCCGCAAGGAGAGCTATTCCATCTATGTGTACAAGGTT
CTGAAGCAGGTCCACCCTGACACCGGCATTTCGTCCAAGGCCATGGGCATCATGAATTCGTTTGTGAACG
ACATTTTCGAGCGCATCGCAGGTGAGGCTTCCCGCCTGGCGCATTACAACAAGCGCTCGACCATCACCTC
CAGGGAGATCCAGACGGCCGTGCGCCTGCTGCTGCCTGGGGAGTTGGCCAAGCACGCCGTGTCCGAGGGT
ACTAAGGCCATCACCAAGTACACCAGCGCTAAGTAAGGATCCACCGGATCTAGATAACTGATCATAATCA
GCCATACCACATTTGTAGAGGTTTTACTTGCTTTAAAAAACCTCCCACACCTCCCCCTGAACCTGAAACA
TAAAATGAATGCAATTGTTGTTGTTAACTTGTTTATTGCAGCTTATAATGGTTACAAATAAAGCAATAGC
ATCACAAATTTCACAAATAAAGCATTTTTTTCACTGCATTCTAGTTGTGGTTTGTCCAAACTCATCAATG
TATCTTAACGCGTAAATTGTAAGCGTTAATATTTTGTTAAAATTCGCGTTAAATTTTTGTTAAATCAGCT
CATTTTTTAACCAATAGGCCGAAATCGGCAAAATCCCTTATAAATCAAAAGAATAGACCGAGATAGGGTT
GAGTGTTGTTCCAGTTTGGAACAAGAGTCCACTATTAA
