[The description below was written by a language model from this plasmid's Addgene catalogue record.]
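Description:
mEmerald-H2B-C-22 is a mammalian expression plasmid built on the mEmerald-C1 backbone (about 4.75 kb without the insert) that produces a fluorescent fusion of human histone H2B for labelling chromatin. It is maintained in E. coli as a high-copy plasmid under kanamycin selection. In mammalian cells the neomycin resistance marker allows selection with G418, for example to derive stably expressing lines. The record contains no feature table, so the origin of replication and the promoters driving the resistance marker are not stated. The listed 3′ sequencing primer implies an SV40 polyadenylation signal downstream of the fusion cassette.

The payload is the human H2B coding sequence (gene H2BC11, also known as HIST1H2BJ), expressed from the CMV promoter, a strong constitutive promoter in most mammalian cell types. The green fluorescent protein mEmerald is supplied by the backbone and sits at the N terminus of the fusion, joined to H2B by a 22 amino acid linker, as the construct name reflects. The deposited H2B carries two substitutions relative to the reference, D26G and V119I; the record does not comment on whether they have any functional consequence.

Because H2B is a core nucleosome component, the fusion is incorporated into chromatin and gives nuclear/histone localization, as recorded by the depositor. With excitation at 487 nm and emission at 509 nm, it is suited to standard green-channel imaging. Fusions of this kind typically serve as a nuclear or chromatin marker in live or fixed cells, for instance to follow nuclei and chromosomes during cell division or as a localization reference alongside other fluorescent fusions.
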