Addgene plasmid #54113: mEmerald-H2B-C-22
Purpose: Localization: Nucleus/Histones, Excitation: 487, Emission: 509
Depositing lab: Michael Davidson. Depositing organization: Florida State University, Tallahassee.
Backbone
  Vector backbone: mEmerald-C1
  Backbone size w/o insert (bp): 4750
  Vector type: Mammalian Expression
  Selectable markers: Neomycin (select with G418)
Growth in bacteria
  Bacterial resistance: Kanamycin, 50 μg/mL
  Growth temperature: 37°C
  Growth strain: DH5alpha
  Copy number: High Copy
Gene/Insert
  Gene/Insert name: H2B (alt names: Human Histone H2B with 22 amino acid linker; NM_021058.3)
  Species: H. sapiens (human)
  Mutation: D26G and V119I in H2B
  Entrez Gene: H2BC11 (a.k.a. H2B/r, H2BFR, H2BJ, HIST1H2BJ)
  Promoter: CMV
  Tag / fusion protein: mEmerald (N terminal on backbone)
  Cloning method: Unknown
  Sequencing primers: 5′ CMV-F; 3′ SV40pA-R
Terms and licenses: Academic/Nonprofit Terms; Industry Terms
Depositor comments: Human Histone H2B with 22 amino acid linker . Excitation = 487; Emission = 509. Localization data: Nucleus/Histones
How to cite: mEmerald-H2B-C-22 was a gift from Michael Davidson (Addgene plasmid # 54113 ; http://n2t.net/addgene:54113 ; RRID:Addgene_54113)
